>Addgene plasmid #206228 | mc2 hygro hPGK | addgene full sequence | sequence record 406189 | Addgene NGS Result
GACGGATCGGGAGATCTCCCGATCCCCTATGGTGCACTCTCAGTACAATCTGCTCTGATGCCGCATAGTT
AAGCCAGTATCTGCTCCCTGCTTGTGTGTTGGAGGTCGCTGAGTAGTGCGCGAGCAAAATTTAAGCTACA
ACAAGGCAAGGCTTGACCGACAATTGCATGAAGAATCTGCTTAGGGTTAGGCGTTTTGCGCTGCTTCGCG
ATGTACGGGCCAGATATACGCGTTTGCGCCTTTTCCAAGGCAGCCCTGGGTTTGCGCAGGGACGCGGCTG
CTCTGGGCGTGGTTCCGGGAAACGCAGCGGCGCCGACCCTGGGTCTCGCACATTCTTCACGTCCGTTCGC
AGCGTCACCCGGATCTTCGCCGCTACCCTTGTGGGCCCCCCGGCGACGCTTCCTGCTCCGCCCCTAAGTC
GGGAAGGTTCCTTGCGGTTCGCGGCGTGCCGGACGTGACAAACGGAAGCCGCACGTCTTACTAGTACCCT
CGCAGACGGACAGCGCCAGGGAGCAATGGCAGCGCGCCGACCGCGATGGGCTGTGGCCAATAGCGGCTGC
TCAGCAGGGCGCGCCGAGAGCAGCGGCCGGGAAGGGGCGGTGCGGGAGGCGGGGTGTGGGGCGGTAGTGT
GGGCCCTGTTCCTGCCCGCGCGGTGTTCCGCATTCTGCAAGCCTCCGGAGCGCACGTCGGCAGTCGGCTC
CCTCGTTGACCGAATCACCGACCTCTCTCCCCAGGCTAGCGTTTAAACTTAAGCTTGGTACCGAGCTCGG
ATCCACTAGTCCAGTGTGGTGGAATTCAAAGTGCTGAGATTACAGGCGTGAGCCACCACCCCCGGCCCAC
TTTTTGTAAAGGTACGTACTAATGACTTTTTTTTTATACTTCAGGGAGACGGTTGTGTACGTCTCGGTAA
GAAGCAAGGAAAAGAATTAGGCTCGGCACGGTAGCTCACACCTGTAATCCCAGCACTCGAGTCTAGAGGG
CCCGTTTAAACCCGCTGATCAGCCTCGACTGTGCCTTCTAGTTGCCAGCCATCTGTTGTTTGCCCCTCCC
CCGTGCCTTCCTTGACCCTGGAAGGTGCCACTCCCACTGTCCTTTCCTAATAAAATGAGGAAATTGCATC
GCATTGTCTGAGTAGGTGTCATTCTATTCTGGGGGGTGGGGTGGGGCAGGACAGCAAGGGGGAGGATTGG
GAAGACAATAGCAGGCATGCTGGGGATGCGGTGGGCTCTATGGCTTCTGAGGCGGAAAGAACCAGCTGGG
GCTCTAGGGGGTATCCCC
[124 nt withheld, positions 1279-1402]
C
[91 nt withheld, positions 1404-1494]
A
[49 nt withheld, positions 1496-1544]
CCTTTGACGTTGGAGTCCACGTTCTTT
[37 nt withheld, positions 1572-1608]
ACCCTATCTCGGTCTATTCTTTTGATTTATAAGGGATTTTGCCGATTTCGGCCTATTGGTTAAAAAATGA
GCTGATTTAACAAAAATTTAACGCGAATTAATTCTGTGGAATGTGTGTCAGTTAGGGTGTGGAAAGTCCC
CAGGCTCCCCAGCAGGCAGAAGTATGCAAAGCATGCATCTCAATTAGTCAGCAACCAGGTGTGGAAAGTC
CCCAGGCTCCCCAGCAGGCAGAAGTATGCAAAGCATGCATCTCAATTAGTCAGCAACCATAGTCCCGCCC
CTAACTCCGCCCATCCCGCCCCTAACTCCGCCCAGTTCCGCCCATTCTCCGCCCCATGGCTGACTAATTT
TTTTTATTTATGCAGAGGCCGAGGCCGCCTCTGCCTCTGAGCTATTCCAGAAGTAGTGAGGAGGCTTTTT
TGGAGGCCTAGGCTTTTGCAAAAAGCTCCCGGGACCGGTGCCACCATGAAAAAGCCTGAACTCACCGCGA
CGTCTGTCGAGAAGTTTCTGATCGAAAAGTTCGACAGCGTGTCCGACCTGATGCAGCTCTCGGAGGGCGA
AGAATCTCGTGCTTTCAGCTTCGATGTAGGAGGGCGTGGATATGTCCTGCGGGTAAATAGCTGCGCCGAT
GGTTTCTACAAAGATCGTTATGTTTATCGGCACTTTGCATCGGCCGCGCTCCCGATTCCGGAAGTGCTTG
ACATTGGGGAATTCAGCGAGAGCCTGACCTATTGCATCTCCCGCCGTGCACAGGGTGTCACGTTGCAAGA
CCTGCCTGAAACCGAACTGCCCGCTGTTCTGCAGCCGGTCGCGGAGGCCATGGATGCGATCGCTGCGGCC
GATCTTAGCCAGACGAGCGGGTTCGGCCCATTCGGACCGCAAGGAATCGGTCAATACACTACATGGCGTG
ATTTCATATGCGCGATTGCTGATCCCCATGTGTATCACTGGCAAACTGTGATGGACGACACCGTCAGTGC
GTCCGTCGCGCAGGCTCTCGATGAGCTGATGCTTTGGGCCGAGGACTGCCCCGAAGTCCGGCACCTCGTG
CACGCGGATTTCGGCTCCAACAATGTCCTGACGGACAATGGCCGCATAACAGCGGTCATTGACTGGAGCG
AGGCGATGTTCGGGGATTCCCAATACGAGGTCGCCAACATCTTCTTCTGGAGGCCGTGGTTGGCTTGTAT
GGAGCAGCAGACGCGCTACTTCGAGCGGAGGCATCCGGAGCTTGCAGGATCGCCGCGGCTCCGGGCGTAT
ATGCTCCGCATTGGTCTTGACCAACTCTATCAGAGCTTGGTTGACGGCAATTTCGATGATGCAGCTTGGG
CGCAGGGTCGATGCGACGCAATCGTCCGATCCGGAGCCGGGACTGTCGGGCGTACACAAATCGCCCGCAG
AAGCGCGGCCGTCTGGACCGATGGCTGTGTAGAAGTACTTCGCCGATAGTTCGAAATGACCGACCAAGCG
ACGCCCAACCTGCCATCACGAGATTTCGATTCCACCGCCGCCTTCTATGAAAGGTTGGGCTTCGGAATCG
TTTTCCGGGACGCCGGCTGGATGATCCTCCAGCGCGGGGATCTCATGCTGGAGTTCTTCGCCCACCCCAA
CTTGTTTATTGCAGCTTATAATGGTTACAAATAAAGCAATAGCATCACAAATTTCACAAATAAAGCATTT
TTTTCACTGCATTCTAGTTGTGGTTTGTCCAAACTCATCAATGTATCTTATCATGTCTGTATACCGTCGA
CCTCTAGCTAGAGCTTGGCGTAATCATGGTCATAGCTGTTTCCTGTGTGAAATTGTTATCCGCTCACAAT
TCCACACAACATACGAGCCGGAAGCATAAAGTGTAAAGCCTGGGGTGCCTAATGAGTGAGCTAACTCACA
TTAATTGCGTTGCGCTCACTGCCCGCTTTCCAGTCGGGAAACCTGTCGTGCCAGCTGCATTAATGAATCG
GCCAACGCGCGGGGAGAGGCGGTTTGCGTATTGGGCGCTCTTCCGCTTCCTCGCTCACTGACTCGCTGCG
CTCGGTCGTTCGGCTGCGGCGAGCGGTATCAGCTCACTCAAAGGCGGTAATACGGTTATCCACAGAATCA
GGGGATAACGCAGGAAAGAACATGTGAGCAAAAGGCCAGCAAAAGGCCAGGAACCGTAAAAAGGCCGCGT
TGCTGGCGTTTTTCCATAGGCTCCGCCCCCCTGACGAGCATCACAAAAATCGACGCTCAAGTCAGAGGTG
GCGAAACCCGACAGGACTATAAAGATACCAGGCGTTTCCCCCTGGAAGCTCCCTCGTGCGCTCTCCTGTT
CCGACCCTGCCGCTTACCGGATACCTGTCCGCCTTTCTCCCTTCGGGAAGCGTGGCGCTTTCTCATAGCT
CACGCTGTAGGTATCTCAGTTCGGTGTAGGTCGTTCGCTCCAAGCTGGGCTGTGTGCACGAACCCCCCGT
TCAGCCCGACCGCTGCGCCTTATCCGGTAACTATCGTCTTGAGTCCAACCCGGTAAGACACGACTTATCG
CCACTGGCAGCAGCCACTGGTAACAGGATTAGCAGAGCGAGGTATGTAGGCGGTGCTACAGAGTTCTTGA
AGTGGTGGCCTAACTACGGCTACACTAGAAGAACAGTATTTGGTATCTGCGCTCTGCTGAAGCCAGTTAC
CTTCGGAAAAAGAGTTGGTAGCTCTTGATCCGGCAAACAAACCACCGCTGGTAGCGGTGGTTTTTTTGTT
TGCAAGCAGCAGATTACGCGCAGAAAAAAAGGATCTCAAGAAGATCCTTTGATCTTTTCTACGGGGTCTG
ACGCTCAGTGGAACGAAAACTCACGTTAAGGGATTTTGGTCATGAGATTATCAAAAAGGATCTTCACCTA
GATCCTTTTAAATTAAAAATGAAGTTTTAAATCAATCTAAAGTATATATGAGTAAACTTGGTCTGACAGT
TACCAATGCTTAATCAGTGAGGCACCTATCTCAGCGATCTGTCTATTTCGTTCATCCATAGTTGCCTGAC
TCCCCGTCGTGTAGATAACTACGATACGGGAGGGCTTACCATCTGGCCCCAGTGCTGCAATGATACCGCG
AGACCCACGCTCACCGGCTCCAGATTTATCAGCAATAAACCAGCCAGCCGGAAGGGCCGAGCGCAGAAGT
GGTCCTGCAACTTTATCCGCCTCCATCCAGTCTATTAATTGTTGCCGGGAAGCTAGAGTAAGTAGTTCGC
CAGTTAATAGTTTGCGCAACGTTGTTGCCATTGCTACAGGCATCGTGGTGTCACGCTCGTCGTTTGGTAT
GGCTTCATTCAGCTCCGGTTCCCAACGATCAAGGCGAGTTACATGATCCCCCATGTTGTGCAAAAAAGCG
GTTAGCTCCTTCGGTCCTCCGATCGTTGTCAGAAGTAAGTTGGCCGCAGTGTTATCACTCATGGTTATGG
CAGCACTGCATAATTCTCTTACTGTCATGCCATCCGTAAGATGCTTTTCTGTGACTGGTGAGTACTCAAC
CAAGTCATTCTGAGAATAGTGTATGCGGCGACCGAGTTGCTCTTGCCCGGCGTCAATACGGGATAATACC
GCGCCACATAGCAGAACTTTAAAAGTGCTCATCATTGGAAAACGTTCTTCGGGGCGAAAACTCTCAAGGA
TCTTACCGCTGTTGAGATCCAGTTCGATGTAACCCACTCGTGCACCCAACTGATCTTCAGCATCTTTTAC
TTTCACCAGCGTTTCTGGGTGAGCAAAAACAGGAAGGCAAAATGCCGCAAAAAAGGGAATAAGGGCGACA
CGGAAATGTTGAATACTCATACTCTTCCTTTTTCAATATTATTGAAGCATTTATCAGGGTTATTGTCTCA
TGAGCGGATACATATTTGAATGTATTTAGAAAAATAAACAAATAGGGGTTCCGCGCACATTTCCCCGAAA
AGTGCCACCTGACGTC
Features (pLannotate 1.2.2; 17 found; start..end, strand, type, name):
     28..80      -  misc_feature   bom (fragment): basis of mobility region from pBR322
    234..734     +  promoter       hPGK promoter: human phosphoglycerate kinase 1 promoter
    949..965     -  CDS            GFP11x7 (fragment): seven tandem copies of the 11th β-strand of superfolder GFP each GFP11 associates with GFP(1-10), consisting of the first 10 β-strands, to reconstitute fluorescent GFP (Kamiyama et al., 2016)
   1009..1233    +  polyA_signal   bGH poly(A) signal: bovine growth hormone polyadenylation signal
   1237..1258    +  promoter       SV40 promoter (fragment): SV40 enhancer and early promoter
   1279..1707    +  rep_origin     f1 ori (sequence partly withheld): f1 bacteriophage origin of replication; arrow indicates direction of (+) strand synthesis
   1721..2050    +  promoter       SV40 promoter: SV40 enhancer and early promoter
   2074..3058    +  CDS            HygR (fragment): aminoglycoside phosphotransferase from E. coli; aph(4)-Ia; confers resistance to hygromycin
   3064..3222    +  CDS            ble (fragment): BLE_KLEPN - Experimental evidence at protein level: Swiss-Prot protein existence level 1. Binding protein with a strong affinity to the bleomycin family of antibiotics. Binds to CL990; an antimitotic-antibiotic compound. From Klebsiella pneumoniae.
   3217..3338    +  polyA_signal   SV40 poly(A) signal: SV40 polyadenylation signal
   3411..3427    -  protein_bind   lac operator: The lac repressor binds to the lac operator to inhibit transcription in E. coli. This inhibition can be relieved by adding lactose or isopropyl-β-D-thiogalactopyranoside (IPTG). lac repressor encoded by lacI
   3435..3465    -  promoter       lac promoter: promoter for the E. coli lac operon
   3480..3501    -  protein_bind   CAP binding site: CAP binding activates transcription in the presence of cAMP. E. coli catabolite activator protein
   3514..3606    -  CDS            lacI (fragment): lac repressor; lacI; The lac repressor binds to the lac operator to inhibit transcription in E. coli. This inhibition can be relieved by adding lactose or isopropyl-β-D-thiogalactopyranoside (IPTG).
   3789..4377    -  rep_origin     ori: high-copy-number ColE1/pMB1/pBR322/pUC origin of replication
   4548..5408    -  CDS            AmpR: β-lactamase; bla; confers resistance to ampicillin, carbenicillin, and related antibiotics
   5409..5513    -  promoter       AmpR promoter: bla
