[The description below was written by a language model from this plasmid's Addgene catalogue record and pLannotate feature annotations shown in this document.]
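Description:
mc2 hygro hPGK is an empty mammalian expression backbone for producing circular RNAs from cloned exons. It derives from the pcDNA3.1(+) CircRNA Mini Vector. The sequenced record is about 5.5 kb and is propagated in E. coli through a high-copy ColE1/pUC-type origin with ampicillin selection (AmpR and its bla promoter). An f1 phage origin is also present. For selection in mammalian cells, the parental neomycin resistance gene was replaced with a hygromycin resistance gene, which sits between an SV40 enhancer/early promoter and an SV40 poly(A) signal.

In the expression cassette, the parental CMV enhancer/promoter was swapped for the human PGK1 promoter, a constitutive housekeeping-gene promoter, and transcripts end at the bGH poly(A) signal. According to the depositor, partial ZKSCAN1 intron 1 and intron 3 sequences lie between promoter and terminator, separated by a pair of BsmBI sites and bounded by EcoRI and XhoI. These intronic segments are not called in the automated feature table. DNA specifying the RNA to be circularised is inserted at the BsmBI pair, a type IIS arrangement suited to the scarless cloning described in the associated work. The flanking intron fragments then promote back-splicing of the inserted exon into a circle. Alternatively, the EcoRI–XhoI intron fragment can be removed and the upstream and downstream polylinker sites used to clone a cDNA, so the plasmid serves as a conventional hPGK-driven expression vector.

The short hits annotated as GFP11, ble, lacI and an extra SV40 promoter fragment are probably backbone remnants or chance matches rather than functional parts. No insert is recorded.
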