Addgene plasmid #206228: mc2 hygro hPGK
Purpose: (Empty Backbone) For expressing cloned exons as circular RNA. Alternatively, for expressing cDNA (if the EcoRI-XhoI restriction fragment is also removed).
Depositing lab: Simon Conn & Brett Stringer. Depositing organization: Flinders University. Publication: Versatile toolkit for highly-efficient and scarless overexpression of circular RNAs. Stringer BW, Gabryelska M, Marri S, Clark L, Lin H, Gantley L, Liu R, Wilusz JE, Conn VM, Conn SJ. bioRxiv. 2023 Nov 22:2023.11.21.568171. doi: 10.1101/2023.11.21.568171. Preprint. PubMed 38045421.
Backbone
  Vector backbone: pcDNA3.1(+) CircRNA Mini Vector
  Backbone manufacturer: Addgene ID 60648
  Vector type: Mammalian Expression, Synthetic Biology
  Selectable markers: Hygromycin
Growth in bacteria
  Bacterial resistance: Ampicillin, 100 μg/mL
  Growth temperature: 37°C
  Growth strain: DH5alpha
  Copy number: High Copy
Gene/Insert
  Gene/Insert name: None
Terms and licenses: Academic/Nonprofit Terms; Industry Terms: Not Available to Industry
Depositor comments: ZKSCAN1 intron 1 (partial) & ZKSCAN1 intron 3 (partial) separated by a pair of BsmBI restriction sites. 5' Cloning Site: EcoRI (not destroyed), 3' Cloning Site: XhoI (not destroyed). The mc2 and pF mc2 series of plasmids were designed and created by Dr Brett Stringer in the laboratory of Prof Simon Conn. They are based on the original circRNA mini vector design of Liang & Wilusz, 2014. The pair of BsmBI restriction sites is the cloning site for DNA specifying the RNA sequence to be circularised. For cloning cDNA, the 5' restriction site should be either NheI, BmtI, AflII, HindIII, Acc65I, KpnI, Eco53kI, SacI, BamHI or BstXI and the 3' restriction site should be either XhoI, PspXI or XbaI. The neoR gene of Addgene plasmid ID 60648 also was replaced with the hygroR gene from Addgene plasmid ID 98291. The CMV enhancer/promoter of Addgene plasmid ID 60648 also was replaced with the hPGK promoter from Addgene plasmid ID 96923. Please visit https://doi.org/10.1101/2023.11.21.568171 for bioRxiv preprint.
How to cite: mc2 hygro hPGK was a gift from Simon Conn & Brett Stringer (Addgene plasmid # 206228 ; http://n2t.net/addgene:206228 ; RRID:Addgene_206228)
